>Addgene plasmid #50899 | pcDNA3.1 Flag YFP hNKCC1 A720C C723S C724V (NT534) | depositor full sequence | sequence record 76372 | Full Sequence
GCTAGCCCGGGCACGGCCGCCACCATGGGAGACTACAAAGACCATGACGGTGATTATAAAGATCACGACA
TCGACTACAAGGATGACGATGACAAGGGTGACCCTACCGTCAGCAAGGGCGAGGAGCTGTTCACCGGGGT
GGTGCCCATCCTGGTCGAGCTGGACGGCGACGTAAACGGCCACAAGTTCAGCGTGTCCGGCGAGGGCGAG
GGCGATGCCACCTACGGCAAGCTGACCCTGAAGTTCATCTGCACCACCGGCAAGCTGCCCGTGCCCTGGC
CCACCCTCGTGACCACCTTCGGCTACGGCCTGATGTGCTTCGCCCGCTACCCCGACCACATGAAGCAGCA
CGACTTCTTCAAGTCCGCCATGCCCGAAGGCTACGTCCAGGAGCGCACCATCTTCTTCAAGGACGACGGC
AACTACAAGACCCGCGCCGAGGTGAAGTTCGAGGGCGACACCCTGGTGAACCGCATCGAGCTGAAGGGCA
TCGACTTCAAGGAGGACGGCAACATCCTAGGGCACAAGCTGGAGTACAACTACAACAGCCACAACGTTTA
TATCATGGCCGACAAGCAGAAGAACGGCATCAAGGTGAACTTCAAGATCCGCCACAACATCGAGGACGGC
AGCGTGCAGCTCGCCGACCACTACCAGCAGAACACCCCCATCGGCGACGGCCCCGTGCTGCTGCCCGACA
ACCACTACCTGAGCTACCAGTCCAAACTGAGCAAAGACCCCAACGAGAAGCGCGATCACATGGTCCTGCT
GGAGTTCGTGACCGCCGCCGGGATCACTCTCGGCATGGACGAGCTCTACAAGGGTGACCTGGAGCCGAGG
CCCACGGCTCCTAGCTCCGGCGCGCCAGGCCTCGCCGGAGTCGGCGAAACGCCGAGCGCCGCTGCGCTGG
CCGCAGCCAGGGTGGAACTGCCCGGAACCGCTGTGCCCTCGGTGCCGGAGGATGCTGCGCCCGCGAGCCG
GGACGGGGGCGGGGTCCGCGATGAGGGACCAGCCGCCGCCGGTGACGGCCTGGGCAGACCCTTGGGGCCT
ACCCCGAGCCAGAGCCGTTTCCAGGTGGACCTCGTTTCCGAGAACGCAGGGCGGGCTGCTGCTGCGGCGG
CGGCGGCTGCTGCGGCCGCCGCCGCTGCTGGTGCCGGGGCGGGGGCCAAGCAGACTCCTGCCGACGGGGA
AGCCAGCGGCGAGAGCGAGCCAGCTAAAGGCAGCGAGGAAGCCAAAGGCCGCTTCCGCGTTAACTTCGTA
GATCCTGCTGCCAGCTCGTCCGCAGAAGATAGCCTGTCAGATGCCGCCGGGGTCGGAGTCGATGGACCCA
ACGTGAGCTTCCAGAACGGCGGGGACACGGTACTGAGCGAGGGCAGCAGCCTCCATTCCGGTGGCGGCGG
CGGCTCCGGCCACCACCAGCACTACTATTATGATACCCACACCAACACCTACTATCTGCGCACCTTCGGC
CACAACACAATGGACGCGGTACCCAGGATCGACCACTACCGGCACACAGCCGCGCAGCTCGGCGAGAAGC
TGCTCCGGCCTAGCCTGGCCGAGCTGCATGACGAGCTGGAAAAGGAACCTTTTGAGGATGGCTTTGCAAA
TGGGGAAGAAAGCACTCCAACACGTGATGCTGTGGTCACGTACACGGCCGAAAGTAAAGGAGTCGTGAAG
TTTGGCTGGATCAAGGGTGTACTAGTACGTTGTATGTTAAACATTTGGGGTGTGATGCTTTTCATTCGTC
TCTCATGGATTGTGGGACAAGCTGGAATTGGTCTATCAGTCCTTGTAATAATGATGGCTACTGTTGTGAC
AACTATCACAGGATTGTCCACTAGCGCCATCGCAACTAATGGATTTGTAAGGGGAGGCGGCGCATATTAT
TTAATATCTAGAAGTCTAGGGCCTGAATTTGGTGGTGCCATTGGTCTAATCTTCGCCTTTGCCAACGCTG
TTGCTGTTGCTATGTATGTGGTTGGATTTGCAGAAACCGTGGTGGAGTTGCTGAAAGAACATTCCATTCT
TATGATAGATGAAATCAATGACATCCGGATTATTGGAGCCATTACAGTCGTGATTCTTTTAGGTATCTCA
GTAGCCGGTATGGAGTGGGAAGCAAAAGCTCAGATTGTTCTTTTGGTGATCCTACTTCTTGCTATTGGTG
ATTTCGTCATAGGAACATTTATCCCACTCGAGAGCAAGAAGCCAAAAGGGTTTTTTGGCTATAAATCTGA
AATCTTTAATGAGAACTTTGGCCCCGATTTTCGAGAAGAAGAAACTTTCTTTTCTGTATTTGCCATCTTT
TTTCCTGCTGCAACTGGAATTCTGGCTGGCGCAAATATCTCAGGTGATCTTGCAGATCCTCAGTCAGCCA
TACCCAAAGGAACACTCCTAGCCATTTTAATTACTACATTGGTTTATGTAGGAATTGCCGTGTCTGTAGG
TTCTTGTGTCGTACGCGATGCCACTGGTAATGTTAATGACACTATCGTAACAGAGCTAACAAACTGTACT
AGCGCAGCCTGCAAATTAAACTTTGATTTTTCATCTTGTGAATCCAGTCCTTGTAGCTACGGCCTAATGA
ACAACTTTCAGGTAATGAGTATGGTGTCAGGATTTACACCACTAATTTCCGCGGGCATATTCTCTGCCAC
TCTTTCTAGCGCATTAGCATCCCTAGTGAGTGCTCCCAAGATATTTCAGGCCCTATGTAAAGACAACATC
TACCCCGCTTTCCAGATGTTTGCTAAAGGTTATGGGAAAAATAATGAGCCATTACGTGGCTACATCTTAA
CATTCTTAATTGCACTTGGATTCATCTTAATTGCCGAACTGAATGTTATTGCACCAATTATCTCAAACTT
CTTCCTTGCCAGCTATGCCCTCATCAATTTTTCAGTATTCCATGCTTCACTGGCAAAAAGCCCAGGATGG
CGACCGGCATTTAAATACTACAATATGTGGATCTCACTTCTTGGATGTATTCTTTCTGTGATAGTAATGT
TCGTCATTAACTGGTGGGCTGCTTTGCTAACCTACGTGATAGTCCTTGGTCTCTATATTTATGTTACCTA
CAAAAAACCCGATGTGAATTGGGGATCCTCTACACAAGCCCTGACTTACCTCAATGCCCTGCAACATAGT
ATTAGGCTTTCTGGCGTGGAGGACCATGTGAAAAACTTTAGGCCACAGTGTCTTGTTATGACAGGAGCGC
CAAACTCACGGCCGGCCTTACTTCATCTTGTTCACGATTTCACAAAAAATGTTGGTTTGATGATCTGTGG
ACACGTACACATGGGACCACGCAGACAAGCCATGAAAGAAATGTCCATCGACCAAGCCAAATATCAGCGC
TGGCTTATTAAGAACAAAATGAAGGCTTTTTATGCACCAGTACATGCAGATGACCTCAGAGAAGGGGCCC
AATACTTGATGCAGGCTGCTGGCCTGGGCCGTATGAAGCCAAACACACTAGTCCTTGGATTTAAGAAAGA
TTGGTTGCAAGCAGATATGAGGGATGTGGATATGTACATAAACTTATTTCACGATGCTTTTGACATACAA
TATGGCGTAGTGGTTATTCGCCTAAAAGAAGGTCTGGATATTAGTCACCTGCAGGGACAAGAAGAATTAT
TGTCATCACAAGAGAAATCTCCTGGCACCAAGGATGTCGTAGTAAGTGTGGAATATAGTAAAAAGTCCGA
TTTAGATACTTCGAAACCCCTCAGTGAAAAACCAATTACCCATAAAGTCGAGGAAGAAGATGGCAAGACT
GCAACTCAACCACTGTTGAAAAAAGAATCCAAAGGCCCTATTGTGCCTTTGAATGTAGCTGACCAAAAGC
TTCTTGAAGCTAGTACACAGTTTCAGAAAAAACAAGGAAAGAATACTATTGATGTCTGGTGGCTTTTTGA
TGACGGAGGTCTGACCTTATTGATACCTTACCTTCTGACGACCAAGAAAAAATGGAAAGACTGTAAGATC
AGAGTATTCATTGGTGGAAAGATAAACAGAATAGACCATGACCGGAGAGCGATGGCTACTTTACTGAGCA
AGTTCAGAATCGATTTTTCTGACATCATGGTTCTAGGAGACATCAATACCAAACCAAAGAAAGAAAACAT
TATAGCTTTCGAGGAAATCATTGAGCCATACAGACTTCACGAAGATGATAAAGAGCAAGATATCGCAGAT
AAAATGAAAGAAGATGAACCCTGGCGAATAACAGATAATGAATTGGAGCTGTATAAGACCAAGACATACC
GGCAGATCAGGTTAAATGAGTTATTAAAGGAACATTCAAGCACAGCTAACATTATTGTGATGAGTTTACC
GGTCGCACGAAAGGGTGCCGTTTCTAGTGCTCTCTACATGGCATGGTTAGAAGCACTATCTAAGGATCTA
CCACCAATCCTACTAGTTCGTGGGAATCATCAGAGTGTCCTTACCTTCTATTCATAATTAATTAAGTTTA
AACCCGCTGATCAGCCTCGACTGTGCCTTCTAGTTGCCAGCCATCTGTTGTTTGCCCCTCCCCCGTGCCT
TCCTTGACCCTGGAAGGTGCCACTCCCACTGTCCTTTCCTAATAAAATGAGGAAATTGCATCGCATTGTC
TGAGTAGGTGTCATTCTATTCTGGGGGGTGGGGTGGGGCAGGACAGCAAGGGGGAGGATTGGGAAGACAA
TAGCAGGCATGCTGGGGATGCGGTGGGCTCTATGGCTTCTGAGGCGGAAAGAACCAGCTGGGGCTCTAGG
GGGTATCCCC
[124 nt withheld, positions 4771-4894]
C
[91 nt withheld, positions 4896-4986]
A
[49 nt withheld, positions 4988-5036]
CCTTTGACGTTGGAGTCCACGTTCTTT
[37 nt withheld, positions 5064-5100]
ACCCTATCTCGGTCTATTCTTTTGATTTATAAGGGATTTTGCCGATTTCGGCCTATTGGTTAAAAAATGA
GCTGATTTAACAAAAATTTAACGCGAATTAATTCTGTGGAATGTGTGTCAGTTAGGGTGTGGAAAGTCCC
CAGGCTCCCCAGCAGGCAGAAGTATGCAAAGCATGCATCTCAATTAGTCAGCAACCAGGTGTGGAAAGTC
CCCAGGCTCCCCAGCAGGCAGAAGTATGCAAAGCATGCATCTCAATTAGTCAGCAACCATAGTCCCGCCC
CTAACTCCGCCCATCCCGCCCCTAACTCCGCCCAGTTCCGCCCATTCTCCGCCCCATGGCTGACTAATTT
TTTTTATTTATGCAGAGGCCGAGGCCGCCTCTGCCTCTGAGCTATTCCAGAAGTAGTGAGGAGGCTTTTT
TGGAGGCCTAGGCTTTTGCAAAAAGCTCCCGGGAGCTTGTATATCCATTTTCGGATCTGATCAAGAGACA
GGATGAGGATCGTTTCGCATGATTGAACAAGATGGATTGCACGCAGGTTCTCCGGCCGCTTGGGTGGAGA
GGCTATTCGGCTATGACTGGGCACAACAGACAATCGGCTGCTCTGATGCCGCCGTGTTCCGGCTGTCAGC
GCAGGGGCGCCCGGTTCTTTTTGTCAAGACCGACCTGTCCGGTGCCCTGAATGAACTGCAGGACGAGGCA
GCGCGGCTATCGTGGCTGGCCACGACGGGCGTTCCTTGCGCAGCTGTGCTCGACGTTGTCACTGAAGCGG
GAAGGGACTGGCTGCTATTGGGCGAAGTGCCGGGGCAGGATCTCCTGTCATCTCACCTTGCTCCTGCCGA
GAAAGTATCCATCATGGCTGATGCAATGCGGCGGCTGCATACGCTTGATCCGGCTACCTGCCCATTCGAC
CACCAAGCGAAACATCGCATCGAGCGAGCACGTACTCGGATGGAAGCCGGTCTTGTCGATCAGGATGATC
TGGACGAAGAGCATCAGGGGCTCGCGCCAGCCGAACTGTTCGCCAGGCTCAAGGCGCGCATGCCCGACGG
CGAGGATCTCGTCGTGACCCATGGCGATGCCTGCTTGCCGAATATCATGGTGGAAAATGGCCGCTTTTCT
GGATTCATCGACTGTGGCCGGCTGGGTGTGGCGGACCGCTATCAGGACATAGCGTTGGCTACCCGTGATA
TTGCTGAAGAGCTTGGCGGCGAATGGGCTGACCGCTTCCTCGTGCTTTACGGTATCGCCGCTCCCGATTC
GCAGCGCATCGCCTTCTATCGCCTTCTTGACGAGTTCTTCTGAGCGGGACTCTGGGGTTCGAAATGACCG
ACCAAGCGACGCCCAACCTGCCATCACGAGATTTCGATTCCACCGCCGCCTTCTATGAAAGGTTGGGCTT
CGGAATCGTTTTCCGGGACGCCGGCTGGATGATCCTCCAGCGCGGGGATCTCATGCTGGAGTTCTTCGCC
CACCCCAACTTGTTTATTGCAGCTTATAATGGTTACAAATAAAGCAATAGCATCACAAATTTCACAAATA
AAGCATTTTTTTCACTGCATTCTAGTTGTGGTTTGTCCAAACTCATCAATGTATCTTATCATGTCTGTAT
ACCGTCGACCTCTAGCTAGAGCTTGGCGTAATCATGGTCATAGCTGTTTCCTGTGTGAAATTGTTATCCG
CTCACAATTCCACACAACATACGAGCCGGAAGCATAAAGTGTAAAGCCTGGGGTGCCTAATGAGTGAGCT
AACTCACATTAATTGCGTTGCGCTCACTGCCCGCTTTCCAGTCGGGAAACCTGTCGTGCCAGCTGCATTA
ATGAATCGGCCAACGCGCGGGGAGAGGCGGTTTGCGTATTGGGCGCTCTTCCGCTTCCTCGCTCACTGAC
TCGCTGCGCTCGGTCGTTCGGCTGCGGCGAGCGGTATCAGCTCACTCAAAGGCGGTAATACGGTTATCCA
CAGAATCAGGGGATAACGCAGGAAAGAACATGTGAGCAAAAGGCCAGCAAAAGGCCAGGAACCGTAAAAA
GGCCGCGTTGCTGGCGTTTTTCCATAGGCTCCGCCCCCCTGACGAGCATCACAAAAATCGACGCTCAAGT
CAGAGGTGGCGAAACCCGACAGGACTATAAAGATACCAGGCGTTTCCCCCTGGAAGCTCCCTCGTGCGCT
CTCCTGTTCCGACCCTGCCGCTTACCGGATACCTGTCCGCCTTTCTCCCTTCGGGAAGCGTGGCGCTTTC
TCATAGCTCACGCTGTAGGTATCTCAGTTCGGTGTAGGTCGTTCGCTCCAAGCTGGGCTGTGTGCACGAA
CCCCCCGTTCAGCCCGACCGCTGCGCCTTATCCGGTAACTATCGTCTTGAGTCCAACCCGGTAAGACACG
ACTTATCGCCACTGGCAGCAGCCACTGGTAACAGGATTAGCAGAGCGAGGTATGTAGGCGGTGCTACAGA
GTTCTTGAAGTGGTGGCCTAACTACGGCTACACTAGAAGAACAGTATTTGGTATCTGCGCTCTGCTGAAG
CCAGTTACCTTCGGAAAAAGAGTTGGTAGCTCTTGATCCGGCAAACAAACCACCGCTGGTAGCGGTTTTT
TTGTTTGCAAGCAGCAGATTACGCGCAGAAAAAAAGGATCTCAAGAAGATCCTTTGATCTTTTCTACGGG
GTCTGACGCTCAGTGGAACGAAAACTCACGTTAAGGGATTTTGGTCATGAGATTATCAAAAAGGATCTTC
ACCTAGATCCTTTTAAATTAAAAATGAAGTTTTAAATCAATCTAAAGTATATATGAGTAAACTTGGTCTG
ACAGTTACCAATGCTTAATCAGTGAGGCACCTATCTCAGCGATCTGTCTATTTCGTTCATCCATAGTTGC
CTGACTCCCCGTCGTGTAGATAACTACGATACGGGAGGGCTTACCATCTGGCCCCAGTGCTGCAATGATA
CCGCGAGACCCACGCTCACCGGCTCCAGATTTATCAGCAATAAACCAGCCAGCCGGAAGGGCCGAGCGCA
GAAGTGGTCCTGCAACTTTATCCGCCTCCATCCAGTCTATTAATTGTTGCCGGGAAGCTAGAGTAAGTAG
TTCGCCAGTTAATAGTTTGCGCAACGTTGTTGCCATTGCTACAGGCATCGTGGTGTCACGCTCGTCGTTT
GGTATGGCTTCATTCAGCTCCGGTTCCCAACGATCAAGGCGAGTTACATGATCCCCCATGTTGTGCAAAA
AAGCGGTTAGCTCCTTCGGTCCTCCGATCGTTGTCAGAAGTAAGTTGGCCGCAGTGTTATCACTCATGGT
TATGGCAGCACTGCATAATTCTCTTACTGTCATGCCATCCGTAAGATGCTTTTCTGTGACTGGTGAGTAC
TCAACCAAGTCATTCTGAGAATAGTGTATGCGGCGACCGAGTTGCTCTTGCCCGGCGTCAATACGGGATA
ATACCGCGCCACATAGCAGAACTTTAAAAGTGCTCATCATTGGAAAACGTTCTTCGGGGCGAAAACTCTC
AAGGATCTTACCGCTGTTGAGATCCAGTTCGATGTAACCCACTCGTGCACCCAACTGATCTTCAGCATCT
TTTACTTTCACCAGCGTTTCTGGGTGAGCAAAAACAGGAAGGCAAAATGCCGCAAAAAAGGGAATAAGGG
CGACACGGAAATGTTGAATACTCATACTCTTCCTTTTTCAATATTATTGAAGCATTTATCAGGGTTATTG
TCTCATGAGCGGATACATATTTGAATGTATTTAGAAAAATAAACAAATAGGGGTTCCGCGCACATTTCCC
CGAAAAGTGCCACCTGACGTCGACGGATCGGGAGATCTCCCGATCCCCTATGGTGCACTCTCAGTACAAT
CTGCTCTGATGCCGCATAGTTAAGCCAGTATCTGCTCCCTGCTTGTGTGTTGGAGGTCGCTGAGTAGTGC
GCGAGCAAAATTTAAGCTACAACAAGGCAAGGCTTGACCGACAATTGCATGAAGAATCTGCTTAGGGTTA
GGCGTTTTGCGCTGCTTCGCGATGTACGGGCCAGATATACGCGTTGACATTGATTATTGACTAGTTATTA
ATAGTAATCAATTACGGGGTCATTAGTTCATAGCCCATATATGGAGTTCCGCGTTACATAACTTACGGTA
AATGGCCCGCCTGGCTGACCGCCCAACGACCCCCGCCCATTGACGTCAATAATGACGTATGTTCCCATAG
TAACGCCAATAGGGACTTTCCATTGACGTCAATGGGTGGAGTATTTACGGTAAACTGCCCACTTGGCAGT
ACATCAAGTGTATCATATGCCAAGTACGCCCCCTATTGACGTCAATGACGGTAAATGGCCCGCCTGGCAT
TATGCCCAGTACATGACCTTATGGGACTTTCCTACTTGGCAGTACATCTACGTATTAGTCATCGCTATTA
CCATGGTGATGCGGTTTTGGCAGTACATCAATGGGCGTGGATAGCGGTTTGACTCACGGGGATTTCCAAG
TCTCCACCCCATTGACGTCAATGGGAGTTTGTTTTGGCACCAAAATCAACGGGACTTTCCAAAATGTCGT
AACAACTCCGCCCCATTGACGCAAATGGGCGGTAGGCGTGTACGGTGGGAGGTCTATATAAGCAGAGCTC
TCTGGCTAACTAGAGAACCCACTGCTTACTGGCTTATCGAAATTAATACGACTCACTATAGGGAGACCCA
AGCTG
Features (pLannotate 1.2.2; 22 found; start..end, strand, type, name):
     31..96      +  CDS            3xFLAG: three tandem FLAG® epitope tags, followed by an enterokinase cleavage site
    109..822     +  CDS            mCitrine: mCitrine is a basic (constitutively fluorescent) yellow fluorescent protein published in 2001, derived from Aequorea victoria.
    829..4464    +  CDS            SLC12A2: S12A2_HUMAN - Also known as NKCC1. Experimental evidence at protein level: Swiss-Prot protein existence level 1. Cation-chloride cotransporter which mediates the electroneutral transport of chloride, potassium and/or sodium ions across the membrane. Plays a vital role in the regulation of ionic balance and cell volume. From Homo sapiens (Human).
   4501..4725    +  polyA_signal   bGH poly(A) signal: bovine growth hormone polyadenylation signal
   4729..4750    +  promoter       SV40 promoter (fragment): SV40 enhancer and early promoter
   4771..5199    +  rep_origin     f1 ori (sequence partly withheld): f1 bacteriophage origin of replication; arrow indicates direction of (+) strand synthesis
   5213..5542    +  promoter       SV40 promoter: SV40 enhancer and early promoter
   5609..6400    +  CDS            neo: KKA2_KLEPN - Also known as kan, nptII. Experimental evidence at protein level: Swiss-Prot protein existence level 1. Resistance to kanamycin, neomycin, paromomycin, ribostamycin, butirosin and gentamicin B. From Klebsiella pneumoniae.
   6424..6582    +  CDS            ble (fragment): BLE_KLEPN - Experimental evidence at protein level: Swiss-Prot protein existence level 1. Binding protein with a strong affinity to the bleomycin family of antibiotics. Binds to CL990; an antimitotic-antibiotic compound. From Klebsiella pneumoniae.
   6577..6698    +  polyA_signal   SV40 poly(A) signal: SV40 polyadenylation signal
   6771..6787    -  protein_bind   lac operator: The lac repressor binds to the lac operator to inhibit transcription in E. coli. This inhibition can be relieved by adding lactose or isopropyl-β-D-thiogalactopyranoside (IPTG). lac repressor encoded by lacI
   6795..6825    -  promoter       lac promoter: promoter for the E. coli lac operon
   6840..6861    -  protein_bind   CAP binding site: CAP binding activates transcription in the presence of cAMP. E. coli catabolite activator protein
   6874..6966    -  CDS            lacI (fragment): lac repressor; lacI; The lac repressor binds to the lac operator to inhibit transcription in E. coli. This inhibition can be relieved by adding lactose or isopropyl-β-D-thiogalactopyranoside (IPTG).
   7149..7734    -  rep_origin     ori: high-copy-number ColE1/pMB1/pBR322/pUC origin of replication
   7905..8765    -  CDS            AmpR: β-lactamase; bla; confers resistance to ampicillin, carbenicillin, and related antibiotics
   8766..8870    -  promoter       AmpR promoter: bla
   8929..8981    -  misc_feature   bom (fragment): basis of mobility region from pBR322
   9136..9515    +  enhancer       CMV enhancer: human cytomegalovirus immediate early enhancer
   9516..9719    +  promoter       CMV promoter: human cytomegalovirus (CMV) immediate early promoter
   9715..9748    +  LTR            5' LTR (truncated) (fragment): truncated 5' long terminal repeat (LTR) from HIV-1
   9764..9782    +  promoter       T7 promoter: promoter for bacteriophage T7 RNA polymerase
