[The description below was written by a language model from this plasmid's Addgene catalogue record and pLannotate feature annotations shown in this document.]
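Description:
pcDNA3.1 Flag YFP hNKCC1 A720C C723S C724V (NT534) is a mammalian expression plasmid built on the pcDNA3.1 neo backbone. It carries a synthetic human NKCC1 (SLC12A2) cDNA, designed with convenient restriction sites, that encodes the Na-K-Cl cotransporter. This cation-chloride cotransporter mediates electroneutral movement of sodium, potassium and chloride across the membrane and contributes to ionic balance and cell volume regulation. The full sequence record is about 9.8 kb. The plasmid is propagated in E. coli through a high-copy ColE1/pUC-type origin with ampicillin selection from the AmpR (β-lactamase) cassette, and an f1 origin is also present. For stable selection in mammalian cells, an SV40 enhancer/early promoter drives the neo gene, terminated by the SV40 poly(A) signal, which allows selection with G418.

The expression cassette consists of the CMV immediate-early enhancer and promoter, followed by a T7 promoter, and then a single fusion reading frame. That frame begins with a 3xFLAG epitope and continues into a yellow fluorescent protein, which the annotation identifies as mCitrine, and then the NKCC1 coding sequence. The bovine growth hormone polyadenylation signal terminates the transcript. The insert sits between NheI and PmeI sites, both retained. The transporter carries three substitutions, A720C, C723S and C724V, introduced into the wild-type parent construct (NT17). The record does not state the experimental rationale for these changes. The N-terminal tags allow immunodetection or purification via FLAG and fluorescence visualisation of the expressed transporter in transfected cells. Short annotated fragments, including ble, lacI, bom and an HIV-1 LTR match, appear to be backbone remnants or brief similarity hits rather than functional elements.
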