Addgene plasmid #50899: pcDNA3.1 Flag YFP hNKCC1 A720C C723S C724V (NT534)
Purpose: Expresses human NKCC1 A720C C723S C724V mutant with an N-terminal 3xFLAG-YFP tag in mammalian cells. cDNA is synthetic, containing convenient restriction sites.
Depositing lab: Biff Forbush. Depositing organization: Yale University.
Backbone
  Vector backbone: pcDNA 3.1 neo
  Backbone manufacturer: Life Technologies
  Backbone size w/o insert (bp): 5316
  Vector type: Mammalian Expression
  Selectable markers: Neomycin (select with G418)
Growth in bacteria
  Bacterial resistance: Ampicillin, 100 μg/mL
  Growth temperature: 37°C
  Growth strain: DH5alpha
  Copy number: High Copy
Gene/Insert
  Gene/Insert name: human NKCC1 (synthetic) (alt names: Slc12A2 (synthetic); Na-K-Cl cotransporter)
  Species: H. sapiens (human), Synthetic
  Insert size (bp): 4479
  Mutation: A720C C723S C724V in hNKCC1 in NT17
  Entrez Gene: SLC12A2 (a.k.a. BSC, BSC-2, BSC2, CCC1, KILQS, NKCC1, PPP1R141)
  Promoter: CMV
  Tag / fusion protein: 3x Flag (N terminal on insert); YFP (N terminal on insert)
  Cloning method: Restriction Enzyme; 5′ cloning site NheI (not destroyed); 3′ cloning site PmeI (not destroyed)
  Sequencing primers: 5′ CMV-F; 3′ BGH-rev
Terms and licenses: Academic/Nonprofit Terms; Industry Terms: Not Available to Industry
Depositor comments: Plasmid constructed from pcDNA3.1 Flag YFP hNKCC1 WT (NT17). See Addgene plasmid# 49085 (http://www.addgene.org/49085/) for plasmid map of wild-type construct.
How to cite: pcDNA3.1 Flag YFP hNKCC1 A720C C723S C724V (NT534) was a gift from Biff Forbush (Addgene plasmid # 50899 ; http://n2t.net/addgene:50899 ; RRID:Addgene_50899)
