>Addgene plasmid #50899 | pcDNA3.1 Flag YFP hNKCC1 A720C C723S C724V (NT534) | addgene partial sequence | sequence record 78682 | CMV-F
GAGCTCTCTGGCTAACTAGAGAACCCACTGCTTACTGGCTTATCGAAATTAATACGACTCACTATAGGGA
GACCCAAGCTGGCTAGCCCGGGCACGGCCGCCACCATGGGAGACTACAAAGACCATGACGGTGATTATAA
AGATCACGACATCGACTACAAGGATGACGATGACAAGGGTGACCCTACCGTCAGCAAGGGCGAGGAGCTG
TTCACCGGGGTGGTGCCCATCCTGGTCGAGCTGGACGGCGACGTAAACGGCCACAAGTTCAGCGTGTCCG
GCGAGGGCGAGGGCGATGCCACCTACGGCAAGCTGACCCTGAAGTTCATCTGCACCACCGGCAAGCTGCC
CGTGCCCTGGCCCACCCTCGTGACCACCTTCGGCTACGGCCTGATGTGCTTCGCCCGCTACCCCGACCAC
ATGAAGCAGCACGACTTCTTCAAGTCCGCCATGCCCGAAGGCTACGTCCAGGAGCGCACCATCTTCTTCA
AGGACGACGGCAACTACAAGACCCGCGCCGAGGTGAAGTTCGAGGGCGACACCCTGGTGAACCGCATCGA
GCTGAAGGGCATCGACTTCAAGGAGGACGGCAACATCCTAGGGCACAAGCTGGAGTACAACTACAACAGC
CACAACGTTTATATCATGGCCGACAAGCAGAAGAACGGCATCAAGGTGAACTTCAAGATCCGCCACAACA
TCGAGGACGGCAGCGTGCAGCTCGCCGACCACTACCAGCAGAACACCCCCATCGGCGACGGCCCCGTGCT
GCTGCCCGACAACCACTACCTGAGCTACCAGTCCAAACTGAGCAAAGACCCCAACGAGAAGCGCGATCAC
ATGGTCCTGCTGGAGTTCGTGACCGCCGCCGGGATCACTCTCGGCATGGACGAGCTCTACA
