>Addgene plasmid #50899 | pcDNA3.1 Flag YFP hNKCC1 A720C C723S C724V (NT534) | addgene partial sequence | sequence record 79060 | hNKCC1-int-R 5'-ATATTTGGCTTGGTCGATGG-3'
TCCACAGATCATCAAACCAACATTTTTTGTGAAATCGTGAACAAGATGAAGTAAGGCCGGCCGTGAGTTT
GGCGCTCCTGTCATAACAAGACACTGTGGCCTAAAGTTTTTCACATGGTCCTCCACGCCAGAAAGCCTAA
TACTATGTTGCAGGGCATTGAGGTAAGTCAGGGCTTGTGTAGAGGATCCCCAATTCACATCGGGTTTTTT
GTAGGTAACATAAATATAGAGACCAAGGACTATCACGTAGGTTAGCAAAGCAGCCCACCAGTTAATGACG
AACATTACTATCACAGAAAGAATACATCCAAGAAGTGAGATCCACATATTGTAGTATTTAAATGCCGGTC
GCCATCCTGGGCTTTTTGCCAGTGAAGCATGGAATACTGAAAAATTGATGAGGGCATAGCTGGCAAGGAA
GAAGTTTGAGATAATTGGTGCAATAACATTCAGTTCGGCAATTAAGATGAATCCAAGTGCAATTAAGAAT
GTTAAGATGTAGCCACGTAATGGCTCATTATTTTTCCCATAACCTTTAGCAAACATCTGGAAAGCGGGGT
AGATGTTGTCTTTACATAGGGCCTGAAATATCTTGGGAGCACTCACTAGGGATGCTAATGCGCTAGAAAG
AGTGGCAGAGAATATGCCCGCGGAAATTAGTGGTGTAAATCCTGACACCATACTCATTACCTGAAAGTTG
TTCATTAGGCCGTAGCTACAAGGACTGGATTCACAAGATGAAAAATCAAAGTTTAATTTGCAGGCTGCGC
TAGTACAGTTTGTTAGCTCTGTTACGATAGTGTCATTAACATTACCAGTGGCATCGCGTACGACACAAGA
ACCTACAGACACGGCAATTCCTACATAAACCAATGTAGTAATTAAAATGGCTAGGAGTGTTCCTTTGGGT
ATGGCTGACTGAGGATCTGC
